>Addgene plasmid #168415 | pTL354 | addgene full sequence | sequence record 349812 | Addgene NGS Result
CGGTGCGGGCCTCTTCGCTATTACGCCAGATCCTTTTGTTGTTTCCGGGTGTACAATATGGACTTCCTCT
TTTCTGGCAACCAAACCCATACATCGGGATTCCTATAATACCTTCGTTGGTCTCCCTAACATGTAGGTGG
CGGAGGGGAGATATACAATAGAACAGATACCAGACAAGACATAATGGGCTAAACAAGACTACACCAATTA
CACTGCCTCATTGATGGTGGTACATAACGAACTAATACTGTAGCCCTAGACTTGATAGCCATCATCATAT
CGAAGTTTCACTACCCTTTTTCCATTTGCCATCTATTGAAGTAATAATAGGCGCATGCAACTTCTTTTCT
TTTTTTTTCTTTTCTCTCTCCCCCGTTGTTGTCTCACCATATCCGCAATGACAAAAAAATGATGGAAGAC
ACTAAAGGAAAAAATTAACGACAAAGACAGCACCAACAGATGTCGTTGTTCCAGAGCTGATGAGGGGTAT
CTCGAAGCACACGAAACTTTTTCCTTCCTTCATTCACGCACACTACTCTCTAATGAGCAACGGTATACGG
CCTTCCTTCCAGTTACTTGAATTTGAAATAAAAAAAAGTTTGCTGTCTTGCTATCAAGTATAAATAGACC
TGCAATTATTAATCTTTTGTTTCCTCGTCATTGTTCTCGTTCCCTTTCTTCCTTGTTTCTTTTTCTGCAC
AATATTTCAAGCTATACCAAGCATACAATCAACTCCAAGCTTGAAGCAAGCCTCCTGAAAGATGAAGCTA
CTGTCTTCTATCGAACAAGCATGCGATATTTGCCGACTTAAAAAGCTCAAGTGCTCCAAAGAAAAACCGA
AGTGCGCCAAGTGTCTGAAGAACAACTGGGAGTGTCGCTACTCTCCCAAAACCAAAAGGTCTCCGCTGAC
TAGGGCACATCTGACAGAAGTGGAATCAAGGCTAGAAAGACTGGAACAGCTATTTCTACTGATTTTTCCT
CGAGAAGACCTTGACATGATTTTGAAAATGGATTCTTTACAGGATATAAAAGCATTGTTAACAGGATTAT
TTGTACAAGATAATGTGAATAAAGATGCCGTCACAGATAGATTGGCTTCAGTGGAGACTGATATGCCTCT
AACATTGAGACAGCATAGAATAAGTGCGACATCATCATCGGAAGAGAGTAGTAACAAAGGTCAAAGACAG
TTGACTGTATCGCCGGAATTTGTAATACGACTCACTATAGGGCGAGCCGCCATCATGGAGGAGCAGAAGC
TGATCTCAGAGGAGGACCTGCATATGGCCATGGAGGCCGAATTCATTCAGACCTGCGTGCTGAAAGTGAA
CATCCATTGCGATGGCTGCCAGAAGAAGGTGAAGAAGATCCTGCACAAGATCGAGGGCGTGTATCAGACC
AGCATTGATGCCGAACAGGGTAAAGTGACCGTGAGCGGTCTGGTTGATCCTGCCACCATCATCAAGAAAC
TGAACAAGGCCGGCAAACCGGCCGAACTGTGGGGTAGCAAAGTGGGTGTGGCCGCCGTGAACAACCAGTT
CCAGAAACTGCACCTGGACGGTGGTGGTGGCAAAGGCCAGCCGAAAGGATCCGTCGACCTGCAGCGGCCG
CATAACTAGCATAACCCCTTGGGGCCTCTAAACGGGTCTTGAGGGGTTTTTTGCGCGCTTGCAGCCAAGC
TAATTCCGGGCGAATTTCTTATGATTTATGATTTTTATTATTAAATAAGTTATAAAAAAAATAAGTGTAT
ACAAATTTTAAAGTGACTCTTAGGTTTTAAAACGAAAATTCTTATTCTTGAGTAACTCTTTCCTGTAGGT
CAGGTTGCTTTCTCAGGTATAGCATGAGGTCGCTCTTATTGACCACACCTCTACCGGCATGCAAGCTTGG
CGTAATCATGGTCATAGCTGTTTCCTGTGTGAAATTGTTATCCGCTCACAATTCCACACAACATACGAGC
CGGAAGCATAAAGTGTAAAGCCTGGGGTGCCTAATGAGTGAGCTAACTCACATTAATTGCGTTGCGCTCA
CTGCCCGCTTTCCAGTCGGGAAACCTGTCGTGCCAGCTGCATTAATGAATCGGCCAACGCGCGGGGAGAG
GCGGTTTGCGTATTGGGCGCTCTTCCGCTTCCTCGCTCACTGACTCGCTGCGCTCGGTCGTTCGGCTGCG
GCGAGCGGTATCAGCTCACTCAAAGGCGGTAATACGGTTATCCACAGAATCAGGGGATAACGCAGGAAAG
AACATGTGAGCAAAAGGCCAGCAAAAGGCCAGGAACCGTAAAAAGGCCGCGTTGCTGGCGTTTTTCCATA
GGCTCCGCCCCCCTGACGAGCATCACAAAAATCGACGCTCAAGTCAGAGGTGGCGAAACCCGACAGGACT
ATAAAGATACCAGGCGTTTCCCCCTGGAAGCTCCCTCGTGCGCTCTCCTGTTCCGACCCTGCCGCTTACC
GGATACCTGTCCGCCTTTCTCCCTTCGGGAAGCGTGGCGCTTTCTCATAGCTCACGCTGTAGGTATCTCA
GTTCGGTGTAGGTCGTTCGCTCCAAGCTGGGCTGTGTGCACGAACCCCCCGTTCAGCCCGACCGCTGCGC
CTTATCCGGTAACTATCGTCTTGAGTCCAACCCGGTAAGACACGACTTATCGCCACTGGCAGCAGCCACT
GGTAACAGGATTAGCAGAGCGAGGTATGTAGGCGGTGCTACAGAGTTCTTGAAGTGGTGGCCTAACTACG
GCTACACTAGAAGAACAGTATTTGGTATCTGCGCTCTGCTGAAGCCAGTTACCTTCGGAAAAAGAGTTGG
TAGCTCTTGATCCGGCAAACAAACCACCGCTGGTAGCGGTGGTTTTTTTGTTTGCAAGCAGCAGATTACG
CGCAGAAAAAAAGGATCTCAAGAAGATCCTTTGATCTTTTCTACGGGGTCTGACGCTCAGTGGAACGAAA
ACTCACGTTAAGGGATTTTGGTCATGAGATTATCAAAAAGGATCTTCACCTAGATCCTTTTAAATTAAAA
ATGAAGTTTTAAATCAATCTAAAGTATATATGAGTAACCTGAGGCTATGGCAGGGCCTGCCGCCCCGACG
TTGGCTGCGAGCCCTGGGCCTTCACCCGAACTTGGGGGGTGGGGTGGGGAAAAGGAAGAAACGCGGGCGT
ATTGGCCCCAATGGGGTCTCGGTGGGGTATCGACAGAGTGCCAGCCCTGGGACCGAACCCCGCGTTTATG
AACAAACGACCCAACACCGTGCGTTTTATTCTGTCTTTTTATTGCCGTCATAGCGCGGGTTCCTTCCGGT
ATTGTCTCCTTCCGTGTTTCAGTTAGCCTCCCCCTAGGGTGGGCGAAGAACTCCAGCATGAGATCCCCGC
GCTGGAGGATCATCCAGCCGGCGTCCCGGAAAACGATTCCGAAGCCCAACCTTTCATAGAAGGCGGCGGT
GGAATCGAAATCTCGTGATGGCAGGTTGGGCGTCGCTTGGTCGGTCATTTCGAACCCCAGAGTCCCGCTC
AGAAGAACTCGTCAAGAAGGCGATAGAAGGCGATGCGCTGCGAATCGGGAGCGGCGATACCGTAAAGCAC
GAGGAAGCGGTCAGCCCATTCGCCGCCAAGCTCTTCAGCAATATCACGGGTAGCCAACGCTATGTCCTGA
TAGCGGTCCGCCACACCCAGCCGGCCACAGTCGATGAATCCAGAAAAGCGGCCATTTTCCACCATGATAT
TCGGCAAGCAGGCATCGCCATGAGTCACGACGAGATCCTCGCCGTCGGGCATGCTCGCCTTGAGCCTGGC
GAACAGTTCGGCTGGCGCGAGCCCCTGATGCTCTTCGTCCAGATCATCCTGATCGACAAGACCGGCTTCC
ATCCGAGTACGTGCTCGCTCGATGCGATGTTTCGCTTGGTGGTCGAATGGGCAGGTAGCCGGATCAAGCG
TATGCAGCCGCCGCATTGCATCAGCCATGATGGATACTTTCTCGGCAGGAGCAAGGTGAGATGACAGGAG
ATCCTGCCCCGGCACTTCGCCCAATAGCAGCCAGTCCCTTCCCGCTTCAGTGACAACGTCGAGCACAGCT
GCGCAAGGAACGCCCGTCGTGGCCAGCCACGATAGCCGCGCTGCCTCGTCTTGCAGTTCATTCAGGGCAC
CGGACAGGTCGGTCTTGACAAAAAGAACCGGGCGCCCCTGCGCTGACAGCCGGAACACGGCGGCATCAGA
GCAGCCGATTGTCTGTTGTGCCCAGTCATAGCCGAATAGCCTCTCCACCCAAGCGGCCGGAGAACCTGCG
TGCAATCCATCTTGTTCAATCATACTCTTCCTTTTTCAATATTATTGAAGCATTTATCAGGGTTATTGTC
TCATGAGCGGATACATATTTGAATGTATTTAGAAAAATAAACAAATAGGGGTTCCGCGCACATTTCCCCG
AAAAGTGCCACCTGAACGAAGCATCTGTGCTTCATTTTGTAGAACAAAAATGCAACGCGAGAGCGCTAAT
TTTTCAAACAAAGAATCTGAGCTGCATTTTTACAGAACAGAAATGCAACGCGAAAGCGCTATTTTACCAA
CGAAGAATCTGTGCTTCATTTTTGTAAAACAAAAATGCAACGCGAGAGCGCTAATTTTTCAAACAAAGAA
TCTGAGCTGCATTTTTACAGAACAGAAATGCAACGCGAGAGCGCTATTTTACCAACAAAGAATCTATACT
TCTTTTTTGTTCTACAAAAATGCATCCCGAGAGCGCTATTTTTCTAACAAAGCATCTTAGATTACTTTTT
TTCTCCTTTGTGCGCTCTATAATGCAGTCTCTTGATAACTTTTTGCACTGTAGGTCCGTTAAGGTTAGAA
GAAGGCTACTTTGGTGTCTATTTTCTCTTCCATAAAAAAAGCCTGACTCCACTTCCCGCGTTTACTGATT
ACTAGCGAAGCTGCGGGTGCATTTTTTCAAGATAAAGGCATCCCCGATTATATTCTATACCGATGTGGAT
TGCGCATACTTTGTGAACAGAAAGTGATAGCGTTGATGATTCTTCATTGGTCAGAAAATTATGAACGGTT
TCTTCTATTTTGTCTCTATATACTACGTATAGGAAATGTTTACATTTTCGTATTGTTTTCGATTCACTCT
ATGAATAGTTCTTACTACAATTTTTTTGTCTAAAGAGTAATACTAGAGATAAACATAAAAAATGTAGAGG
TCGAGTTTAGATGCAAGTTCAAGGAGCGAAAGGTGGATGGGTAGGTTATATAGGGATATAGCACAGAGAT
ATATAGCAAAGAGATACTTTTGAGCAATGTTTGTGGAAGCGGTATTCGCAATATTTTAGTAGCTCGTTAC
AGTCCGGTGCGTTTTTGGTTTTTTGAAAGTGCGTCTTCAGAGCGCTTTTGGTTTTCAAAAGCGCTCTGAA
GTTCCTATACTTTCTAGAGAATAGGAACTTCGGAATAGGAACTTCAAAGCGTTTCCGAAAACGAGCGCTT
CCGAAAATGCAACGCGAGCTGCGCACATACAGCTCACTGTTCACGTCGCACCTATATCTGCGTGTTGCCT
GTATATATATATACATGAGAAGAACGGCATAGTGCGTGTTTATGCTTAAATGCGTACTTATATGCGTCTA
TTTATGTAGGATGAAAGGTAGTCTAGTACCTCCTGTGATATTATCCCATTCCATGCGGGGTATCGTATGC
TTCCTTCAGCACTACCCTTTAGCTGTTCTATATGCTGCCACTCCTCAATTGGATTAGTCTCATCCTTCAA
TGCTATCATTTCCTTTGATATTGGATCATACTAAGAAACCATTATTATCATGACATTAACCTATAAAAAT
AGGCGTATCACGAGGCCCTTTCGTCTCGCGCGTTTCGGTGATGACGGTGAAAACCTCTGACACATGCAGC
TCCCGGAGACGGTCACAGCTTGTCTGTAAGCGGATGCCGGGAGCAGACAAGCCCGTCAGGGCGCGTCAGC
GGGTGTTGGCGGGTGTCGGGGCTGGCTTAACTATGCGGCATCAGAGCAGATTGTACTGAGAGTGCACCAT
AGATCAACGACATTACTATATATATAATATAGGAAGCATTTAATAGAACAGCATCGTAATATATGTGTAC
TTTGCAGTTATGACGCCAGATGGCAGTAGTGGAAGATATTCTTTATTGAAAAATAGCTTGTCACCTTACG
TACAATCTTGATCCGGAGCTTTTCTTTTTTTGCCGATTAAGAATTAATTCGGTCGAAAAAAGAAAAGGAG
AGGGCCAAGAGGGAGGGCATTGGTGACTATTGAGCACGTGAGTATACGTGATTAAGCACACAAAGGCAGC
TTGGAGTATGTCTGTTATTAATTTCACAGGTAGTTCTGGTCCATTGGTGAAAGTTTGCGGCTTGCAGAGC
ACAGAGGCCGCAGAATGTGCTCTAGATTCCGATGCTGACTTGCTGGGTATTATATGTGTGCCCAATAGAA
AGAGAACAATTGACCCGGTTATTGCAAGGAAAATTTCAAGTCTTGTAAAAGCATATAAAAATAGTTCAGG
CACTCCGAAATACTTGGTTGGCGTGTTTCGTAATCAACCTAAGGAGGATGTTTTGGCTCTGGTCAATGAT
TACGGCATTGATATCGTCCAACTGCATGGAGATGAGTCGTGGCAAGAATACCAAGAGTTCCTCGGTTTGC
CAGTTATTAAAAGACTCGTATTTCCAAAAGACTGCAACATACTACTCAGTGCAGCTTCACAGAAACCTCA
TTCGTTTATTCCCTTGTTTGATTCAGAAGCAGGTGGGACAGGTGAACTTTTGGATTGGAACTCGATTTCT
GACTGGGTTGGAAGGCAAGAGAGCCCCGAAAGCTTACATTTTATGTTAGCTGGTGGACTGACGCCAGAAA
ATGTTGGTGATGCGCTTAGATTAAATGGCGTTATTGGTGTTGATGTAAGCGGAGGTGTGGAGACAAATGG
TGTAAAAGACTCTAACAAAATAGCAAATTTCGTCAAAAATGCTAAGAAATAGGTTATTACTGAGTAGTAT
TTATTTAAGTATTGTTTGTGCACTTGCCGATCTATGCGGTGTGAAATACCGCACAGATGCGTAAGGAGAA
AATACCGCATCAGGAAATTGTAAGCGTTAATATTTTGTTAAAATTCGCGTTAAATTTTTGTTAAATCAGC
TCATTTTTTAACCAATAGGCCGAAATCGGCAAAATCCCTTATAAATCAAAAGAATAGACCGAGATAGGGT
[37 nt withheld, positions 7211-7247]
AAAGAACGTGGACTCCAACGTCAAAGG
[49 nt withheld, positions 7275-7323]
T
[91 nt withheld, positions 7325-7415]
G
[124 nt withheld, positions 7417-7540]
CCATTCGCCATTCAGGCTGCGCAACTGTTGGGAAGGGCGAT
Features (pLannotate 1.2.2; 24 found; start..end, strand, type, name):
     30..734     +  promoter       ADH1 promoter: S. cerevisiae ADH1; promoter for alcohol dehydrogenase 1
    762..1202    +  CDS            GAL4 DNA binding domain: DNA binding domain of the GAL4 transcriptional activator; Saccharomyces cerevisiae GAL4 (truncated)
   1213..1231    +  promoter       T7 promoter: promoter for bacteriophage T7 RNA polymerase
   1311..1502    +  CDS            HIPP36 (fragment): HIP36_ARATH - Experimental evidence at protein level: Swiss-Prot protein existence level 1. Heavy-metal-binding protein. From Arabidopsis thaliana (Mouse-ear cress).
   1616..1663    +  terminator     T7 terminator: transcription terminator for bacteriophage T7 RNA polymerase
   1690..1877    +  terminator     ADH1 terminator: S. cerevisiae ADH1; transcription terminator for the S. cerevisiae alcohol dehydrogenase 1 (ADH1) gene
   1925..1941    -  protein_bind   lac operator: The lac repressor binds to the lac operator to inhibit transcription in E. coli. This inhibition can be relieved by adding lactose or isopropyl-β-D-thiogalactopyranoside (IPTG). lac repressor encoded by lacI
   1949..1979    -  promoter       lac promoter: promoter for the E. coli lac operon
   1994..2015    -  protein_bind   CAP binding site: CAP binding activates transcription in the presence of cAMP. E. coli catabolite activator protein
   2028..2120    -  CDS            lacI (fragment): lac repressor; lacI; The lac repressor binds to the lac operator to inhibit transcription in E. coli. This inhibition can be relieved by adding lactose or isopropyl-β-D-thiogalactopyranoside (IPTG).
   2303..2891    -  rep_origin     ori: high-copy-number ColE1/pMB1/pBR322/pUC origin of replication
   3113..3129    +  polyA_signal   bGH poly(A) signal (fragment): bovine growth hormone polyadenylation signal
   3220..3267    -  polyA_signal   HSV TK poly(A) signal: herpes simplex virus thymidine kinase polyadenylation signal (Cole and Stacy, 1985)
   3326..3478    -  CDS            ble (fragment): BLE_KLEPN - Experimental evidence at protein level: Swiss-Prot protein existence level 1. Binding protein with a strong affinity to the bleomycin family of antibiotics. Binds to CL990; an antimitotic-antibiotic compound. From Klebsiella pneumoniae.
   3499..4293    -  CDS            NeoR/KanR: aminoglycoside phosphotransferase from Tn5; aph(3')-II (or nptII); confers resistance to neomycin, kanamycin, and G418 (Geneticin®)
   4294..4398    -  promoter       AmpR promoter: bla
   4425..5767    -  rep_origin     2μ ori: yeast 2μ plasmid origin of replication
   5835..5870    +  CDS            rop (fragment): Rop protein, which maintains plasmids at low copy number; rop
   5972..6021    +  misc_feature   bom (fragment): basis of mobility region from pBR322
   6160..6307    +  promoter       TRP1 promoter: S. cerevisiae TRP1
   6308..6982    +  CDS            TRP1: phosphoribosylanthranilate isomerase, required for tryptophan biosynthesis; S. cerevisiae TRP1; yeast auxotrophic marker
   7033..7084    +  misc_feature   bom (fragment): basis of mobility region from pBR322
   7112..7540    -  rep_origin     f1 ori (sequence partly withheld): f1 bacteriophage origin of replication; arrow indicates direction of (+) strand synthesis
   7544..29      -  CDS            lacZα (fragment) (across the origin): LacZα fragment of β-galactosidase; lacZ fragment
