[The description below was written by a language model from this plasmid's Addgene catalogue record and pLannotate feature annotations shown in this document.]
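Description:
pTL354 is a yeast two-hybrid bait plasmid built on the pGBKT7 backbone, a yeast expression shuttle vector of about 7.6 kb. In E. coli it replicates from a high-copy ColE1/pUC-type origin and is selected with kanamycin through a Tn5 aminoglycoside phosphotransferase gene (NeoR/KanR) driven by the AmpR promoter. In Saccharomyces cerevisiae it is maintained episomally by the 2μ origin and selected by tryptophan prototrophy through a TRP1 marker under its own promoter. An f1 origin is also present, along with several short backbone remnants (lac promoter/operator, and lacI, lacZα, rop, bom and ble fragments) that have no evident functional role in the construct.

The expression cassette uses the constitutive yeast ADH1 promoter to drive the GAL4 DNA-binding domain, followed by the insert and then T7 and ADH1 terminators. The catalogued insert is OsaHIP51 from Oryza sativa. The automated annotation marks the insert region as a fragment resembling Arabidopsis HIPP36, a heavy-metal-binding protein, which is consistent with a rice protein of the heavy-metal-associated family being matched to its closest database relative rather than indicating an Arabidopsis sequence. A T7 promoter between the GAL4 domain and the insert allows in vitro transcription of the insert without the GAL4 portion. The record does not state the cloning method or whether the insert is full length.

In a two-hybrid assay, the GAL4 DNA-binding domain fusion is co-expressed with a partner fused to an activation domain, and interaction reconstitutes a transcription factor that activates reporter genes. The associated publication concerns host-target binding by a conserved effector of the blast fungus, which suggests this plasmid was used to test effector binding to this rice protein.
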