Addgene plasmid #168415: pTL354
Purpose: pGBKT7 yeast two-hybrid plasmid
Depositing lab: Sophien Kamoun. Depositing organization: Sainsbury Laboratory, Norwich. Publication: A single amino acid polymorphism in a conserved effector of the multihost blast fungus pathogen expands host-target binding spectrum. Bentham AR, Petit-Houdenot Y, Win J, Chuma I, Terauchi R, Banfield MJ, Kamoun S, Langner T. PLoS Pathog. 2021 Nov 10;17(11):e1009957. doi: 10.1371/journal.ppat.1009957. eCollection 2021 Nov. PubMed 34758051.
Backbone
  Vector backbone: pGBKT7
  Vector type: Yeast Expression
Growth in bacteria
  Bacterial resistance: Kanamycin, 50 μg/mL
  Growth temperature: 37°C
  Growth strain: DH5alpha
  Copy number: High Copy
Gene/Insert
  Gene/Insert name: OsaHIP51
  Species: Oryza sativa
  Cloning method: Unknown
Terms and licenses: Academic/Nonprofit Terms; Industry Terms: Not Available to Industry
How to cite: pTL354 was a gift from Sophien Kamoun (Addgene plasmid # 168415 ; http://n2t.net/addgene:168415 ; RRID:Addgene_168415)
