>Addgene plasmid #168415 | pTL354 | depositor partial sequence | sequence record 326515 | insert
GAATTCATTCAGACCTGCGTGCTGAAAGTGAACATCCATTGCGATGGCTGCCAGAAGAAGGTGAAGAAGA
TCCTGCACAAGATCGAGGGCGTGTATCAGACCAGCATTGATGCCGAACAGGGTAAAGTGACCGTGAGCGG
TCTGGTTGATCCTGCCACCATCATCAAGAAACTGAACAAGGCCGGCAAACCGGCCGAACTGTGGGGTAGC
AAAGTGGGTGTGGCCGCCGTGAACAACCAGTTCCAGAAACTGCACCTGGACGGTGGTGGTGGCAAAGGCC
AGCCGAAAGGATCC
